Addgene plasmid #195064: Hy_U5:34A eGFP SV40
Purpose: Expresses eGFP when there is readthrough transcription from the Drosophila U5:34A gene
Depositing lab: Jeremy Wilusz. Depositing organization: Baylor College of Medicine. Publication: IntS6 and the Integrator phosphatase module tune the efficiency of select premature transcription termination events. Fujiwara R, Zhai SN, Liang D, Shah AP, Tracey M, Ma XK, Fields CJ, Mendoza-Figueroa MS, Meline MC, Tatomer DC, Yang L, Wilusz JE. Mol Cell. 2023 Nov 14:S1097-2765(23)00902-4. doi: 10.1016/j.molcel.2023.10.035. PubMed 37995689.
Backbone
  Vector backbone: Hy_pMtnA eGFP
  Total vector size (bp): 8079
  Vector type: Insect Expression
  Selectable markers: Hygromycin
Growth in bacteria
  Bacterial resistance: Ampicillin, 100 μg/mL
  Growth temperature: 37°C
  Growth strain: DH5alpha
  Copy number: Unknown
Gene/Insert
  Gene/Insert name: snRNA:U5:34A
  Species: D. melanogaster (fly)
  Entrez Gene: snRNA:U5:34A (a.k.a. Dmel_CR31853, 34B U5, CR31853, Dmel\CR31853, K2, U5, U5 snRNA, U5 snRNA 34A, U5-34A, U5:34A, U5snRNA, U5snRNA34AB, dU5, snRNA3, snRNA4, snRNA:U5, snRNA:U5:34AB, snRNA[[3]])
  Promoter: U5:34A
  Cloning method: Restriction Enzyme; 5′ cloning site PacI (not destroyed); 3′ cloning site XhoI (not destroyed)
  Sequencing primers: 5′ CTACCTGCCTGGACAGCATG
Terms and licenses: Academic/Nonprofit Terms; Industry Terms: Not Available to Industry
How to cite: Hy_U5:34A eGFP SV40 was a gift from Jeremy Wilusz (Addgene plasmid # 195064 ; http://n2t.net/addgene:195064 ; RRID:Addgene_195064)
