[The description below was written by a language model from this plasmid's Addgene catalogue record and pLannotate feature annotations shown in this document.]
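Description:
Hy_U5:34A eGFP SV40 is an 8,079 bp insect expression plasmid derived from the Hy_pMtnA eGFP backbone, designed as a reporter of transcriptional readthrough at a Drosophila melanogaster snRNA gene. It is propagated in E. coli through a high-copy ColE1/pUC-type origin and an ampicillin resistance gene (β-lactamase with its native promoter). For selection in insect cells it carries a hygromycin resistance cassette in which the copia transposon promoter drives the hygromycin phosphotransferase coding sequence. This cassette is followed by SV40 small t intron and large T antigen fragments, and the SV40 poly(A) signal annotated just past the sequence origin on this circular plasmid probably completes the same 3′ region. Short annotated fragments of a tetracycline resistance gene and other bacterial open reading frames appear to be backbone remnants rather than functional elements.

The payload, cloned between PacI and XhoI sites, is the snRNA:U5:34A gene under its own U5:34A promoter, which per the record takes the place of the promoter of the parental vector. The annotated U5 spliceosomal RNA sequence lies upstream of an EGFP open reading frame that ends in a second SV40 polyadenylation signal. The intervening stretch is not annotated apart from a multiple cloning site fragment. Normally, snRNA transcripts are 3′-end processed and transcription terminates shortly after the snRNA coding region, so the downstream reporter is not expressed. If termination fails, polymerase continues into EGFP and produces a polyadenylated, translatable mRNA. EGFP output therefore reports readthrough from the U5:34A locus. The associated publication concerns the Integrator complex and premature transcription termination, which fits use of the construct in Drosophila cells to monitor how perturbing such factors affects snRNA 3′-end processing.
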