Features (pLannotate 1.2.2; 17 found; start..end, strand, type, name):
     41..124     +  CDS            large T antigen (fragment): large T antigen from SV40 (simian virus 40)
    147..268     +  polyA_signal   SV40 poly(A) signal: SV40 polyadenylation signal
    572..691     +  ncRNA          U5: Accession: RF00020 - U5 spliceosomal RNA
    901..933     -  misc_feature   MCS (fragment): pBluescript multiple cloning site
    937..1656    +  CDS            EGFP: the original enhanced GFP (Yang et al., 1996) mammalian codon-optimized
   1665..1786    +  polyA_signal   SV40 poly(A) signal: SV40 polyadenylation signal
   1811..2112    +  CDS            TcR (fragment): tetracycline efflux protein; tet; confers resistance to tetracycline
   2354..2482    -  CDS            YPB1_ECOLX (fragment): Protein predicted: Swiss-Prot protein existence level 4. From Escherichia coli.
   2667..3255    -  rep_origin     ori: high-copy-number ColE1/pMB1/pBR322/pUC origin of replication
   3426..4286    -  CDS            AmpR: β-lactamase; bla; confers resistance to ampicillin, carbenicillin, and related antibiotics
   4287..4391    -  promoter       AmpR promoter: bla
   5873..6152    +  promoter       copia promoter: strong promoter from the Drosophila transposable element copia (Sinclair et al., 1986)
   6198..7223    +  CDS            HygR: aminoglycoside phosphotransferase from E. coli; aph(4)-Ia; confers resistance to hygromycin
   7241..7513    +  CDS            yokD (fragment): YOKD_BACSU - Experimental evidence at protein level: Swiss-Prot protein existence level 1. May contribute to antibiotic resistance. From Bacillus subtilis (strain 168).
   7510..7584    +  CDS            small t antigen (fragment): SV40 (simian virus 40) small t antigen
   7586..7651    +  intron         small t intron: SV40 (simian virus 40) small t antigen intron
   7781..7801    +  CDS            SV40 NLS: nuclear localization signal of SV40 (simian virus 40) large T antigen
>Addgene plasmid #195064 | Hy_U5:34A eGFP SV40 | addgene full sequence | sequence record 385677 | Addgene NGS Result
GGTTAATAAGGAATATTTGATGTATAGTGCCTTGACTAGAGATCATAATCAGCCATACCACATTTGTAGA
GGTTTTACTTGCTTTAAAAAACCTCCCACACCTCCCCCTGAACCTGAAACATAAAATGAATGCAATTGTT
GTTGTTAACTTGTTTATTGCAGCTTATAATGGTTACAAATAAAGCAATAGCATCACAAATTTCACAAATA
AAGCATTTTTTTCACTGCATTCTAGTTGTGGTTTGTCCAAACTCATCAATGTATCTTATCATGTCTGGAT
TAATTAAAACTTGAAACGGAAAACGAAAAGGGTCTCGATGGGCAAACGGCCAGAACCATTTGGGAATTAT
AAATGTGAAAGTAGAAAGTTATCGTACTTTCTATTGCATATTTAAGGGGTTTATGGTTCATATACTACAG
ACATTCCCGTTCCAGGTAGCCACATGATATAATATGACTAAGATCCCTACCATAAACATACTTTAGGGGT
TGTTTGCGTTTTACAATCATTATGATTCCCAACATGTTCAAGCTCGTTCTAAATGATCGGGCTGATACTT
TTCGTTGTAAATTTACTCTGGTTTCTCTTCAATTGTCGAATAAATCTTTCGCCTTTTACTAAAGATTTCC
GTGGAGAGGAACACTCTAATGAGTCTAAAATAATCTTTTGTAGTGCCCGGCGACTTCGGTAGCTGGGCCA
TAAGGAATTCATTGTAAAGTTTTTTGCTTATTATTATAAGGTCTGGTGGTCATATACATGGACTACTCTA
CTAAGGTTACCAGAAGAGTGATGAAATTTTACTCGAATCGAGTTTGTACCGTAGACGGCGCTAAATGTGC
AATAAATCAGCTTATTATATTGTGCAGTCAATTATATATTCTTAATGTCTATAGTGACTGCTCGAGGTCG
ACGGTATCGATAAGCTTGATATCACCATGGTGAGCAAGGGCGAGGAGCTGTTCACCGGGGTGGTGCCCAT
CCTGGTCGAGCTGGACGGCGACGTAAACGGCCACAAGTTCAGCGTGTCCGGCGAGGGCGAGGGCGATGCC
ACCTACGGCAAGCTGACCCTGAAGTTCATCTGCACCACCGGCAAGCTGCCCGTGCCCTGGCCCACCCTCG
TGACCACCCTGACCTACGGCGTGCAGTGCTTCAGCCGCTACCCCGACCACATGAAGCAGCACGACTTCTT
CAAGTCCGCCATGCCCGAAGGCTACGTCCAGGAGCGCACCATCTTCTTCAAGGACGACGGCAACTACAAG
ACCCGCGCCGAGGTGAAGTTCGAGGGCGACACCCTGGTGAACCGCATCGAGCTGAAGGGCATCGACTTCA
AGGAGGACGGCAACATCCTGGGGCACAAGCTGGAGTACAACTACAACAGCCACAACGTCTATATCATGGC
CGACAAGCAGAAGAACGGCATCAAGGTGAACTTCAAGATCCGCCACAACATCGAGGACGGCAGCGTGCAG
CTCGCCGACCACTACCAGCAGAACACCCCCATCGGCGACGGCCCCGTGCTGCTGCCCGACAACCACTACC
TGAGCACCCAGTCCGCCCTGAGCAAAGACCCCAACGAGAAGCGCGATCACATGGTCCTGCTGGAGTTCGT
GACCGCCGCCGGGATCACTCTCGGCATGGACGAGCTGTACAAGTAAGCGGCCGCAACTTGTTTATTGCAG
CTTATAATGGTTACAAATAAAGCAATAGCATCACAAATTTCACAAATAAAGCATTTTTTTCACTGCATTC
TAGTTGTGGTTTGTCCAAACTCATCAATGTATCTTAACTAGTGGATCCACTAGGGGCCGCCGACGCGAGG
CTGGATGGCCTTCCCCATTATGATTCTTCTCGCTTCCGGCGGCATCGGGATGCCCGCGTTGCAGGCCATG
CTGTCCAGGCAGGTAGATGACGACCATCAGGGACAGCTTCAAGGATCGCTCGCGGCTCTTACCAGCCTAA
CTTCGATCATTGGACCGCTGATCGTCACGGCGATTTATGCCGCCTCGGCGAGCACATGGAACGGGTTGGC
ATGGATTGTAGGCGCCGCCCTATACCTTGTCTGCCTCCCCGCGTTGCGTCGCGGTGCATGGAGCCGGGCC
ACCTCGACCTGAATGGAAGCCGGCGGCACCTCGCTAACGGATTCACCACTCCAAGAATTGGAGCCAATCA
ATTCTTGCGGAGAACTGTGAATGCGCAAACCAACCCTTGGCAGAACATATCCATCGCGTCCGCCATCTCC
AGCAGCCGCACGCGGCGCATCTCGGGCAGCGTTGGGTCCTGGCCACGGGTGCGCATGATCGTGCTCCTGT
CGTTGAGGACCCGGCTAGGCTGGCGGGGTTGCCTTACTGGTTAGCAGAATGAATCACCGATACGCGAGCG
AACGTGAAGCGACTGCTGCTGCAAAACGTCTGCGACCTGAGCAACAACATGAATGGTCTTCGGTTTCCGT
GTTTCGTAAAGTCTGGAAACGCGGAAGTCAGCGCTCTTCCGCTTCCTCGCTCACTGACTCGCTGCGCTCG
GTCGTTCGGCTGCGGCGAGCGGTATCAGCTCACTCAAAGGCGGTAATACGGTTATCCACAGAATCAGGGG
ATAACGCAGGAAAGAACATGTGAGCAAAAGGCCAGCAAAAGGCCAGGAACCGTAAAAAGGCCGCGTTGCT
GGCGTTTTTCCATAGGCTCCGCCCCCCTGACGAGCATCACAAAAATCGACGCTCAAGTCAGAGGTGGCGA
AACCCGACAGGACTATAAAGATACCAGGCGTTTCCCCCTGGAAGCTCCCTCGTGCGCTCTCCTGTTCCGA
CCCTGCCGCTTACCGGATACCTGTCCGCCTTTCTCCCTTCGGGAAGCGTGGCGCTTTCTCATAGCTCACG
CTGTAGGTATCTCAGTTCGGTGTAGGTCGTTCGCTCCAAGCTGGGCTGTGTGCACGAACCCCCCGTTCAG
CCCGACCGCTGCGCCTTATCCGGTAACTATCGTCTTGAGTCCAACCCGGTAAGACACGACTTATCGCCAC
TGGCAGCAGCCACTGGTAACAGGATTAGCAGAGCGAGGTATGTAGGCGGTGCTACAGAGTTCTTGAAGTG
GTGGCCTAACTACGGCTACACTAGAAGGACAGTATTTGGTATCTGCGCTCTGCTGAAGCCAGTTACCTTC
GGAAAAAGAGTTGGTAGCTCTTGATCCGGCAAACAAACCACCGCTGGTAGCGGTGGTTTTTTTGTTTGCA
AGCAGCAGATTACGCGCAGAAAAAAAGGATCTCAAGAAGATCCTTTGATCTTTTCTACGGGGTCTGACGC
TCAGTGGAACGAAAACTCACGTTAAGGGATTTTGGTCATGAGATTATCAAAAAGGATCTTCACCTAGATC
CTTTTAAATTAAAAATGAAGTTTTAAATCAATCTAAAGTATATATGAGTAAACTTGGTCTGACAGTTACC
AATGCTTAATCAGTGAGGCACCTATCTCAGCGATCTGTCTATTTCGTTCATCCATAGTTGCCTGACTCCC
CGTCGTGTAGATAACTACGATACGGGAGGGCTTACCATCTGGCCCCAGTGCTGCAATGATACCGCGAGAC
CCACGCTCACCGGCTCCAGATTTATCAGCAATAAACCAGCCAGCCGGAAGGGCCGAGCGCAGAAGTGGTC
CTGCAACTTTATCCGCCTCCATCCAGTCTATTAATTGTTGCCGGGAAGCTAGAGTAAGTAGTTCGCCAGT
TAATAGTTTGCGCAACGTTGTTGCCATTGCTGCAGGCATCGTGGTGTCACGCTCGTCGTTTGGTATGGCT
TCATTCAGCTCCGGTTCCCAACGATCAAGGCGAGTTACATGATCCCCCATGTTGTGCAAAAAAGCGGTTA
GCTCCTTCGGTCCTCCGATCGTTGTCAGAAGTAAGTTGGCCGCAGTGTTATCACTCATGGTTATGGCAGC
ACTGCATAATTCTCTTACTGTCATGCCATCCGTAAGATGCTTTTCTGTGACTGGTGAGTACTCAACCAAG
TCATTCTGAGAATAGTGTATGCGGCGACCGAGTTGCTCTTGCCCGGCGTCAACACGGGATAATACCGCGC
CACATAGCAGAACTTTAAAAGTGCTCATCATTGGAAAACGTTCTTCGGGGCGAAAACTCTCAAGGATCTT
ACCGCTGTTGAGATCCAGTTCGATGTAACCCACTCGTGCACCCAACTGATCTTCAGCATCTTTTACTTTC
ACCAGCGTTTCTGGGTGAGCAAAAACAGGAAGGCAAAATGCCGCAAAAAAGGGAATAAGGGCGACACGGA
AATGTTGAATACTCATACTCTTCCTTTTTCAATATTATTGAAGCATTTATCAGGGTTATTGTCTCATGAG
CGGATACATATTTGAATGTATTTAGAAAAATAAACAAATAGGGGTTCCGCGCACATTTCCCCGAAAAGTG
CCACCTGACGTCTAAGAAACCATTATTATCATGACATTAACCTATAAAAATAGGCGTATCACGAGGCCCT
TTCGTCTTCAAGAATTCACATTTGTACGAATTTTTTTTTTATCAAAAGTTCGAGTTTTTCACCAATTTCC
TCATCAACCGAGCAAGGCAAACGGCTTTGAATAATATGGTGTTATATATACATATATCAAATCGCTGCTG
ACTGCGTGATTGATGGCCCCAAGATTACATATTATCGAATCAGGATTCAGAAGGAGATCAATGTCAAATG
CGGACAGGAACATGAAAGACGCCTGTTATGCGCAATTAAAAATTTGGGTTTAATTGCTGTGGAAACTGTT
GTTGGCGGCATCTTAAGTTCCTGTTTAACAACATCAACTACTTATGTACGTAGAAGCGTTTAAGCCATTT
GCATACAGATGAGAACTGGCTTTTGTGCTAATCAGTCAAGATGACTCCGATGATGATGACTCATTACCTG
ACCAGTTTTCGCTGCTTTCTTTTCAACAACTACTTGTATATGTATTGTATCCAATAGCAATACATTGAAT
TTCCATGGTCTAGTCACGTATTATCATTTAATTGACACCAAGTCGTGTTATTGTTGAGCTATCGAGTTCA
GCTCAAACATTTCTTATTCCCATGAATAAGCCGGCAAAAATATGCAATCTATGAAAGTTAATATAAGCAA
ACCTTACTTTGACTCAATACCAATGCACTTTGTGTCGATAGGTTCACGCAATTGAGGCGATTATTCCGAT
AACCCAAGCGATTGACTGTTCCCGTTTCGATTCCAATTGAAATTTGGAAATGTACAATAGTTTTGCTATA
TGCTGTCAAGTACGCTCTTATCTTCTCTGGGTTTTCTTCAGAGTTTCGAAACGCTTCTTCTTTTTTTTGT
TTTTTTTTTTTTGGAATCTCGTATTTTGGAAGGGGCTCCCCTCTGGAATTTGTTACACTGTCGTTATCAT
TGCGAACAAGCGGCCCGAAGCTATCAGCGACTTTAACATTTACAATGCACTTTTTTACGACCAATTAAAT
GTACATTTTCCTTTCTTCGCCCGTTGATAAGCGAACGCGATGTGGCGCAGGCAATGTGTTGCTCTTGCGA
CACAAACGCAATCAAAATGGATTCAATTTCGCTTTTTCCCAGTGAAACGAAGAACGAACCGACCATCATG
ATATGCTCCTCTGCATGTTGCGTATTGAATCAATGACAATTTCAATTAAGCCGCCCGTTCGTCATGCGTT
TTCGTGCGCTTCGAAATGCTGATAACGCTGCTGTCCTCCAACTGCTTTGCATGTGGACACAATTCCATTT
ATTTAATTCTTTTATTTGGATCGGTTAAATTAAAAAGCGCCTTGTTACGCATTTAACGTTGTTTCCGGTG
CGTGGTGGTTTCATGCTTCTGGGAACGGCAAATGGGTTTAGGATTGGGAACCCCTCATCATCTGTTGGAA
TATACTATTCAACCTACAAAAGTAACGTTAAACAACACTACTTTATATTTGATATGAATGGCCACACCTT
TTATGCCATAAAACATATTGTAAGAGAATACCACTCTTTTTATTCCTTCTTTCCTTCTTGTACGTTTTTT
GCTGTAAGTAGGTCGTGGTGCTGGTGTTGCAGTTGAAATAACTTAAAATATAAATCATAAAACTCAAACA
TAAACTTGACTATTTATTTATTTATTAAGAAAGGAAATATAAATTATAAATTACAACAGGTTATGGACCT
GCAGCCAAGCTTGGCGCTCGTCCGGGGGCAATGAGATATGAAAAAGCCTGAACTCACCGCGACGTCTGTC
GAGAAGTTTCTGATCGAAAAGTTCGACAGCGTCTCCGACCTGATGCAGCTCTCGGAGGGCGAAGAATCTC
GTGCTTTCAGCTTCGATGTAGGAGGGCGTGGATATGTCCTGCGGGTAAATAGCTGCGCCGATGGTTTCTA
CAAAGATCGTTATGTTTATCGGCACTTTGCATCGGCCGCGCTCCCGATTCCGGAAGTGCTTGACATTGGG
GAATTCAGCGAGAGCCTGACCTATTGCATCTCCCGCCGTGCACAGGGTGTCACGTTGCAAGACCTGCCTG
AAACCGAACTGCCCGCTGTTCTGCAGCCGGTCGCGGAGGCCATGGATGCGATCGCTGCGGCCGATCTTAG
CCAGACGAGCGGGTTCGGCCCATTCGGACCGCAAGGAATCGGTCAATACACTACATGGCGTGATTTCATA
TGCGCGATTGCTGATCCCCATGTGTATCACTGGCAAACTGTGATGGACGACACCGTCAGTGCGTCCGTCG
CGCAGGCTCTCGATGAGCTGATGCTTTGGGCCGAGGACTGCCCCGAAGTCCGGCACCTCGTGCACGCGGA
TTTCGGCTCCAACAATGTCCTGACGGACAATGGCCGCATAACAGCGGTCATTGACTGGAGCGAGGCGATG
TTCGGGGATTCCCAATACGAGGTCGCCAACATCTTCTTCTGGAGGCCGTGGTTGGCTTGTATGGAGCAGC
AGACGCGCTACTTCGAGCGGAGGCATCCGGAGCTTGCAGGATCGCCGCGGCTCCGGGCGTATATGCTCCG
CATTGGTCTTGACCAACTCTATCAGAGCTTGGTTGACGGCAATTTCGATGATGCAGCTTGGGCGCAGGGT
CGATGCGACGCAATCGTCCGATCCGGAGCCGGGACTGTCGGGCGTACACAAATCGCCCGCAGAAGCGCGG
CCGTCTGGACCGATGGCTGTGTAGAAGTACTCGCCGATAGTGGAAACCGACGCCCCAGCACTCGTCCGAG
GGCAAAGGAATAGAGTAGATGCCGACCGAACAAGAGCTGATTTCGAGAACGCCTCAGCCAGCAACTCGCG
CGAGCCTAGCAAGGCAAATGCGAGAGAACGGCCTTACGCTTGGTGGCACAGTTCTCGTCCACAGTTCGCT
AAGCTCGCTCGGCTGGGTCGCGGGAGGGCCGGTCGCAGTGATTCAGGCCCTTCTGGATTGTGTTGGTCCC
CAGGGCACGATTGTCATGCCCACGCACTCGGGTGATCTGACTGATCCCGCAGATTGGAGATCGCCGCCCG
TGCCTGCCGATTGGGTGCAGATCTTTGTGAAGGAACCTTACTTCTGTGGTGTGACATAATTGGACAAACT
ACCTACAGAGATTTAAAGCTCTAAGGTAAATATAAAATTTTTAAGTGTATAATGTGTTAAACTACTGATT
CTAATTGTTTGTGTATTTTAGATTCCAACCTATGGAACTGATGAATGGGAGCAGTGGTGGAATGCCTTTA
ATGAGGAAAACCTGTTTTGCTCAGAAGAAATGCCATCTAGTGATGATGAGGCTACTGCTGACTCTCAACA
TTCTACTCCTCCAAAAAAGAAGAGAAAGGTAGAAGACCCCAAGGACTTTCCTTCAGAATTGCTAAGTTTT
TTGAGTCATGCTGTGTTTAGTAATAGAACTCTTGCTTGCTTTGCTATTTACACCACAAAGGAAAAAGCTG
CACTGCTATACAAGAAAATTATGGAAAAATATTCTGTAACCTTTATAAGTAGGCATAACAGTTATAATCA
TAACATACTGTTTTTTCTTACTCCACACAGGCATAGAGTGTCTGCTATTAATAACTATGCTCAAAAATTG
TGTACCTTTAGCTTTTTAATTTGTAAAGG
